>Addgene plasmid #110912 | KG#865 | addgene full sequence | sequence record 212549 | Addgene NGS Result
GTATCACGAGGCCCTTTCGTCTCGCGCGTTTCGGTGATGACGGTGAAAACCTCTGACACATGCAGCTCCC
GGAGACGGTCACAGCTTGTCTGTAAGCGGATGCCGGGAGCAGACAAGCCCGTCAGGGCGCGTCAGCGGGT
GTTGGCGGGTGTCGGGGCTGGCTTAACTATGCGGCATCAGAGCAGATTGTACTGAGAGTGCACCATATGC
GGTGTGAAATACCGCACAGATGCGTAAGGAGAAAATACCGCATCAGGCGCCATTCGCCATTCAGGCTGCG
CAACTGTTGGGAAGGGCGATCGGTGCGGGCCTCTTCGCTATTACGCCAGCTGGCGAAAGGGGGATGTGCT
GCAAGGCGATTAAGTTGGGTAACGCCAGGGTTTTCCCAGTCACGACGTTGTAAAACGACGGCCAGTGAAT
TCGAGCTCGGTACCTCGCGAATGCATCTAGATGCCAATTTATCAGCGTGGAGTTGCATTGGTTGCCAACT
CAACTCTCGGAGGATCTGGAGGCGGTTCTGGCGGAGGTTCTGGTCCTAAAGATCCAGCCAAACCTCCGGC
CAAGGCACAAGTTGTGGGATGGCCACCGGTGAGATCATACCGGAAGAACGTGATGGTTTCCTGCCAAAAA
TCAAGCGGTGGCCCGGAGGCGGCGGCGTTCGTGAAGGGAGGTTCTGGAGAGCAGAAGCTCATCTCCGAGG
AGGACCTCGGAGGATCCGGAGGAGGTTCAGGAGAACAAAAATTGATTTCTGAGGAAGATCTTGGTGGATC
AGGAGGAGGATCCGGTGAGCAGAAATTGATCTCAGAAGAAGACTTGGGTGGATCTGGAGGAGGTTCTGGA
GAACAGAAACTCATTTCCGAAGAGGATCTCGGAGGATCTGGTGGAGGTTCCGGAGAGCAAAAGCTTATCT
CTGAGGAGGATTTGATTGGATCGGATCCCGGGCCCGTCGACTGCAGAGGCCTGCATGCAAGCTTGGCGTA
ATCATGGTCATAGCTGTTTCCTGTGTGAAATTGTTATCCGCTCACAATTCCACACAACATACGAGCCGGA
AGCATAAAGTGTAAAGCCTGGGGTGCCTAATGAGTGAGCTAACTCACATTAATTGCGTTGCGCTCACTGC
CCGCTTTCCAGTCGGGAAACCTGTCGTGCCAGCTGCATTAATGAATCGGCCAACGCGCGGGGAGAGGCGG
TTTGCGTATTGGGCGCTCTTCCGCTTCCTCGCTCACTGACTCGCTGCGCTCGGTCGTTCGGCTGCGGCGA
GCGGTATCAGCTCACTCAAAGGCGGTAATACGGTTATCCACAGAATCAGGGGATAACGCAGGAAAGAACA
TGTGAGCAAAAGGCCAGCAAAAGGCCAGGAACCGTAAAAAGGCCGCGTTGCTGGCGTTTTTCCATAGGCT
CCGCCCCCCTGACGAGCATCACAAAAATCGACGCTCAAGTCAGAGGTGGCGAAACCCGACAGGACTATAA
AGATACCAGGCGTTTCCCCCTGGAAGCTCCCTCGTGCGCTCTCCTGTTCCGACCCTGCCGCTTACCGGAT
ACCTGTCCGCCTTTCTCCCTTCGGGAAGCGTGGCGCTTTCTCATAGCTCACGCTGTAGGTATCTCAGTTC
GGTGTAGGTCGTTCGCTCCAAGCTGGGCTGTGTGCACGAACCCCCCGTTCAGCCCGACCGCTGCGCCTTA
TCCGGTAACTATCGTCTTGAGTCCAACCCGGTAAGACACGACTTATCGCCACTGGCAGCAGCCACTGGTA
ACAGGATTAGCAGAGCGAGGTATGTAGGCGGTGCTACAGAGTTCTTGAAGTGGTGGCCTAACTACGGCTA
CACTAGAAGAACAGTATTTGGTATCTGCGCTCTGCTGAAGCCAGTTACCTTCGGAAAAAGAGTTGGTAGC
TCTTGATCCGGCAAACAAACCACCGCTGGTAGCGGTGGTTTTTTTGTTTGCAAGCAGCAGATTACGCGCA
GAAAAAAAGGATCTCAAGAAGATCCTTTGATCTTTTCTACGGGGTCTGACGCTCAGTGGAACGAAAACTC
ACGTTAAGGGATTTTGGTCATGAGATTATCAAAAAGGATCTTCACCTAGATCCTTTTAAATTAAAAATGA
AGTTTTAAATCAATCTAAAGTATATATGAGTAAACTTGGTCTGACAGTTACCAATGCTTAATCAGTGAGG
CACCTATCTCAGCGATCTGTCTATTTCGTTCATCCATAGTTGCCTGACTCCCCGTCGTGTAGATAACTAC
GATACGGGAGGGCTTACCATCTGGCCCCAGTGCTGCAATGATACCGCGAGACCCACGCTCACCGGCTCCA
GATTTATCAGCAATAAACCAGCCAGCCGGAAGGGCCGAGCGCAGAAGTGGTCCTGCAACTTTATCCGCCT
CCATCCAGTCTATTAATTGTTGCCGGGAAGCTAGAGTAAGTAGTTCGCCAGTTAATAGTTTGCGCAACGT
TGTTGCCATTGCTACAGGCATCGTGGTGTCACGCTCGTCGTTTGGTATGGCTTCATTCAGCTCCGGTTCC
CAACGATCAAGGCGAGTTACATGATCCCCCATGTTGTGCAAAAAAGCGGTTAGCTCCTTCGGTCCTCCGA
TCGTTGTCAGAAGTAAGTTGGCCGCAGTGTTATCACTCATGGTTATGGCAGCACTGCATAATTCTCTTAC
TGTCATGCCATCCGTAAGATGCTTTTCTGTGACTGGTGAGTACTCAACCAAGTCATTCTGAGAATAGTGT
ATGCGGCGACCGAGTTGCTCTTGCCCGGCGTCAATACGGGATAATACCGCGCCACATAGCAGAACTTTAA
AAGTGCTCATCATTGGAAAACGTTCTTCGGGGCGAAAACTCTCAAGGATCTTACCGCTGTTGAGATCCAG
TTCGATGTAACCCACTCGTGCACCCAACTGATCTTCAGCATCTTTTACTTTCACCAGCGTTTCTGGGTGA
GCAAAAACAGGAAGGCAAAATGCCGCAAAAAAGGGAATAAGGGCGACACGGAAATGTTGAATACTCATAC
TCTTCCTTTTTCAATATTATTGAAGCATTTATCAGGGTTATTGTCTCATGAGCGGATACATATTTGAATG
TATTTAGAAAAATAAACAAATAGGGGTTCCGCGCACATTTCCCCGAAAAGTGCCACCTGACGTCTAAGAA
ACCATTATTATCATGACATTAACCTATAAAAATAGGC
Features (pLannotate 1.2.2; 11 found; start..end, strand, type, name):
     21..56      +  CDS            rop (fragment): Rop protein, which maintains plasmids at low copy number; rop
    158..257     +  misc_feature   bom (fragment): basis of mobility region from pBR322
    263..420     -  CDS            lacZα (fragment): LacZα fragment of β-galactosidase; lacZ fragment
    533..667     +  CDS            mini-AID (fragment): minimal degron from the auxin-responsive IAA17 protein of Arabidopsis thaliana (Kubota et al., 2013) acts as an auxin-inducible degron (AID) in the presence of TIR1
   1011..1027    -  protein_bind   lac operator: The lac repressor binds to the lac operator to inhibit transcription in E. coli. This inhibition can be relieved by adding lactose or isopropyl-β-D-thiogalactopyranoside (IPTG). lac repressor encoded by lacI
   1035..1065    -  promoter       lac promoter: promoter for the E. coli lac operon
   1080..1101    -  protein_bind   CAP binding site: CAP binding activates transcription in the presence of cAMP. E. coli catabolite activator protein
   1114..1206    -  CDS            lacI (fragment): lac repressor; lacI; The lac repressor binds to the lac operator to inhibit transcription in E. coli. This inhibition can be relieved by adding lactose or isopropyl-β-D-thiogalactopyranoside (IPTG).
   1389..1977    -  rep_origin     ori: high-copy-number ColE1/pMB1/pBR322/pUC origin of replication
   2148..3008    -  CDS            AmpR: β-lactamase; bla; confers resistance to ampicillin, carbenicillin, and related antibiotics
   3009..3113    -  promoter       AmpR promoter: bla
