[The description below was written by a language model from this plasmid's Addgene catalogue record and pLannotate feature annotations shown in this document.]
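Description:
KG#865 is a small pUC57-based cloning plasmid that serves as a template source for a synthetic tagging cassette rather than as an expression construct in its own right, although it is catalogued as a bacterial expression vector. It is maintained in E. coli at high copy through the ColE1/pUC-type origin and selected with ampicillin via the β-lactamase gene and its native promoter. The remaining annotated backbone elements (lac promoter, lac operator, CAP binding site, and fragments of lacZα, lacI, rop and the bom region) are standard pUC remnants. The lacZα reading frame is interrupted by the insert, which the depositor had synthesised commercially and placed in the EcoRV site of the polylinker.

The payload is a coding sequence for an auxin-inducible degron followed by five copies of the Myc epitope with spacer sequences, designed to be fused to the C-terminus of a protein of interest. The feature table identifies the degron portion as a mini-AID fragment, the minimal degron from the Arabidopsis thaliana IAA17 protein, which triggers auxin-dependent degradation of the tagged protein when the TIR1 F-box protein is present. The Myc repeats and spacers were not annotated by the automated tool but presumably occupy the unannotated stretch downstream of the degron. They would allow detection of the fusion protein with anti-Myc antibodies.

No dedicated promoter or terminator for the cassette is recorded, consistent with its stated use as a source of this sequence for Gibson assembly onto the 3′ end of a gene. The catalogue lists a total size of 3,136 bp, whereas the sequenced record is 3,187 nt, a small discrepancy the record does not explain.
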