Addgene plasmid #110912: KG#865
Purpose: Coding sequence for attaching the Auxin Inducible Degron to the C-terminus of a protein followed by a 5X Myc tag with spacers
Depositing lab: Kenneth Miller. Depositing organization: Oklahoma Medical Research Foundation.
Backbone
  Vector backbone: pUC
  Backbone size w/o insert (bp): 2710
  Total vector size (bp): 3136
  Vector type: Bacterial Expression
Growth in bacteria
  Bacterial resistance: Ampicillin, 100 μg/mL
  Growth temperature: 37°C
  Growth strain: DH5alpha
  Copy number: High Copy
Gene/Insert
  Gene/Insert name: Auxin Inducible Degron-5X Myc-Spacers for C-terminal attachment
  Species: A. thaliana (mustard weed)
  Cloning method: Unknown
  Sequencing primers: 5′ Unknown
Terms and licenses: Academic/Nonprofit Terms; Industry Terms: Not Available to Industry
Depositor comments: Submitted the Degron+5x Myc-Spacers sequence (see below) to Genscript for GenePlus Economy synthesis and cloning into the EcoRV site of pUC57. Use this plasmid for Gibson Assemblies of this sequence onto the C-terminus of a gene.
How to cite: KG#865 was a gift from Kenneth Miller (Addgene plasmid # 110912 ; http://n2t.net/addgene:110912 ; RRID:Addgene_110912)
